>Addgene plasmid #176461 | pEF1a_BbsI-gRNA scaffold-EC73-5'-EcoRI-EC73-3'-HDV_pA_pCMV_EGFP-L202S-P2A-mCherry_pA | addgene full sequence | sequence record 346306 | Addgene NGS Result
ACCCTAGAAAGATAATCATATTGTGACGTACGTTAAAGATAATCATGCGTAAAATTGACGCATGTGTTTT
ATCGATCTGTATATCGAGGTTTATTTATTAATTTGAATAGATATTAAGTTTTATTATATTTACACTTACA
TACTAATAATAAATTCAACAAACAATTTATTTATGTTTATTTATTTATTAAAAAAAAACAAAAACTCAAA
ATTTCTTCTATAAAGTAACAAAACTTTTAAACATTCTCTCTTTTACAAAAATAAACTTATTTTGTACTTT
AAAAACAGTCATGTTGTATTATAAAATAAGTAATTAGCTTAACTTATACATAATAGAAACAAATTATACT
TATTAATTAATCTAGAGGCTCCGGTGCCCGTCAGTGGGCAGAGCGCACATCGCCCACAGTCCCCGAGAAG
TTGGGGGGAGGGGTCGGCAATTGAACCGGTGCCTAGAGAAGGTGGCGCGGGGTAAACTGGGAAAGTGATG
TCGTGTACTGGCTCCGCCTTTTTCCCGAGGGTGGGGGAGAACCGTATATAAGTGCAGTAGTCGCCGTGAA
CGTTCTTTTTCGCAACGGGTTTGCCGCCAGAACACAGGTAAGTGCCGTGTGTGGTTCCCGCGGGCCTGGC
CTCTTTACGGGTTATGGCCCTTGCGTGCCTTGAATTACTTCCACCTGGCTGCAGTACGTGATTCTTGATC
CCGAGCTTCGGGTTGGAAGTGGGTGGGAGAGTTCGAGGCCTTGCGCTTAAGGAGCCCCTTCGCCTCGTGC
TTGAGTTGAGGCCTGGCCTGGGCGCTGGGGCCGCCGCGTGCGAATCTGGTGGCACCTTCGCGCCTGTCTC
GCTGCTTTCGATAAGTCTCTAGCCATTTAAAATTTTTGATGACCTGCTGCGACGCTTTTTTTCTGGCAAG
ATAGTCTTGTAAATGCGGGCCAAGATCTGCACACTGGTATTTCGGTTTTTGGGGCCGCGGGCGGCGACGG
GGCCCGTGCGTCCCAGCGCACATGTTCGGCGAGGCGGGGCCTGCGAGCGCGGCCACCGAGAATCGGACGG
GGGTAGTCTCAAGCTGGCCGGCCTGCTCTGGTGCCTGGCCTCGCGCCGCCGTGTATCGCCCCGCCCTGGG
CGGCAAGGCTGGCCCGGTCGGCACCAGTTGCGTGAGCGGAAAGATGGCCGCTTCCCGGCCCTGCTGCAGG
GAGCTCAAAATGGAGGACGCGGCGCTCGGGAGAGCGGGCGGGTGAGTCACCCACACAAAGGAAAAGGGCC
TTTCCGTCCTCAGCCGTCGCTTCATGTGACTCCACGGAGTACCGGGCGCCGTCCAGGCACCTCGATTAGT
TCTCGAGCTTTTGGAGTACGTCGTCTTTAGGTTGGGGGGAGGGGTTTTATGCGATGGAGTTTCCCCACAC
TGAGTGGGTGGAGACTGAAGTTAGGCCAGCTTGGCACTTGATGTAATTCTCCTTGGAATTTGCCCTTTTT
GAGTTTGGATCTTGGTTCATTCTCAAGCCTCAGACAGTGGTTCAAAGTTTTTTTCTTCCATTTCAGGTGT
CGTGAACGCGTGGGTCTTCGAGAAGACCTGTTTTAGAGCTAGAAATAGCAAGTTAAAATAAGGCTAGTCC
GTTATCAACTTGAAAAAGTGGCACCGAGTCGGTGCGCAGAGCCAAACCTAGCATTTTATGGGTTAATAGC
CCATCGGGCCATGAGTCATGGTTTCGCCTAGTATTTTAGCTATGCCCGTCGTTGAATTCCAGTTCGCTGG
AATTCATCGACGTGCTCAAGTAGGTTTGGCTCTGGCCGGCATGGTCCCAGCCTCCTCGCTGGCGCCGGCT
GGGCAACATGCTTCGGCATGGCGAATGGGACACGCGTCAGCCTCGACTGTGCCTTCTAGTTGCCAGCCAT
CTGTTGTTTGCCCCTCCCCCGTGCCTTCCTTGACCCTGGAAGGTGCCACTCCCACTGTCCTTTCCTAATA
AAATGAGGAAATTGCATCGCATTGTCTGAGTAGGTGTCATTCTATTCTGGGGGGTGGGGTGGGGCAGGAC
AGCAAGGGGGAGGATTGGGAAGAGAATAGCAGGCATGCTGGGGAAAGCTTTAGTTATTAATAGTAATCAA
TTACGGGGTCATTAGTTCATAGCCCATATATGGAGTTCCGCGTTACATAACTTACGGTAAATGGCCCGCC
TGGCTGACCGCCCAACGACCCCCGCCCATTGACGTCAATAATGACGTATGTTCCCATAGTAACGCCAATA
GGGACTTTCCATTGACGTCAATGGGTGGAGTATTTACGGTAAACTGCCCACTTGGCAGTACATCAAGTGT
ATCATATGCCAAGTACGCCCCCTATTGACGTCAATGACGGTAAATGGCCCGCCTGGCATTATGCCCAGTA
CATGACCTTATGGGACTTTCCTACTTGGCAGTACATCTACGTATTAGTCATCGCTATTACCATGGTGATG
CGGTTTTGGCAGTACATCAATGGGCGTGGATAGCGGTTTGACTCACGGGGATTTCCAAGTCTCCACCCCA
TTGACGTCAATGGGAGTTTGTTTTGGCACCAAAATCAACGGGACTTTCCAAAATGTCGTAACAACTCCGC
CCCATTGACGCAAATGGGCGGTAGGCGTGTACGGTGGGAGGTCTATATAAGCAGAGCTGGTTTAGTGAAC
CGTCAGATCCGCCACCATGGTGAGCAAGGGCGAGGAGCTGTTCACCGGGGTGGTGCCCATCCTGGTCGAG
CTGGACGGCGACGTAAACGGCCACAAGTTCAGCGTGTCCGGCGAGGGCGAGGGCGATGCCACCTACGGCA
AGCTGACCCTGAAGTTCATCTGCACCACCGGCAAGCTGCCCGTGCCCTGGCCCACCCTCGTGACCACCCT
GACCTACGGCGTGCAGTGCTTCAGCCGCTACCCCGACCACATGAAGCAGCACGACTTCTTCAAGTCCGCC
ATGCCCGAAGGCTACGTCCAGGAGCGCACCATCTTCTTCAAGGACGACGGCAACTACAAGACCCGCGCCG
AGGTGAAGTTCGAGGGCGACACCCTGGTGAACCGCATCGAGCTGAAGGGCATCGACTTCAAGGAGGACGG
CAACATCCTGGGGCACAAGCTGGAGTACAACTACAACAGCCACAACGTCTATATCATGGCCGACAAGCAG
AAGAACGGCATCAAGGTGAACTTCAAGATCCGCCACAACATCGAGGACGGCAGCGTGCAGCTCGCCGACC
ACTACCAGCAGAACACCCCCATCGGCGACGGCCCCGTGCTGCTGCCCGACAACCACTATTCAAGTACCCA
GTCGGCCCTGAGCAAAGACCCCAACGAGAAGCGCGATCACATGGTCCTGCTGGAGTTCGTGACCGCCGCC
GGGATCACTCTCGGCATGGACGAGCTGTACAAGGCTACTAACTTCAGCCTGCTGAAGCAGGCTGGAGACG
TGGAGGAGAACCCTGGACCTGCTAGCGCCACCATGGTGAGCAAGGGCGAGGAGGATAACATGGCCATCAT
CAAGGAGTTCATGCGCTTCAAGGTGCACATGGAGGGCTCCGTGAACGGCCACGAGTTCGAGATCGAGGGC
GAGGGCGAGGGCCGCCCCTACGAGGGCACCCAGACCGCCAAGCTGAAGGTGACCAAGGGTGGCCCCCTGC
CCTTCGCCTGGGACATCCTGTCCCCTCAGTTCATGTACGGCTCCAAGGCCTACGTGAAGCACCCCGCCGA
CATCCCCGACTACTTGAAGCTGTCCTTCCCCGAGGGCTTCAAGTGGGAGCGCGTGATGAACTTCGATGAC
GGCGGCGTGGTGACCGTGACCCAGGACTCCTCCCTGCAGGACGGCGAGTTCATCTACAAGGTGAAGCTGC
GCGGCACCAACTTCCCCTCCGACGGCCCCGTAATGCAGAAGAAAACCATGGGCTGGGAGGCCTCCTCCGA
GCGGATGTACCCCGAGGACGGCGCCCTGAAGGGCGAGATCAAGCAGAGGCTGAAGCTGAAGGACGGCGGC
CACTACGACGCTGAGGTCAAGACCACCTACAAGGCCAAGAAGCCCGTGCAGCTGCCCGGCGCCTACAACG
TCAACATCAAGTTGGACATCACCTCCCACAACGAGGACTACACCATCGTGGAACAGTACGAACGCGCCGA
GGGCCGCCACTCCACCGGCGGCATGGACGAGCTGTACAAGTAACTCTTGGCCCGGATCCCTGTGCCTTCT
AGTTGCCAGCCATCTGTTGTTTGCCCCTCCCCCGTGCCTTCCTTGACCCTGGAAGGTGCCACTCCCACTG
TCCTTTCCTAATAAAATGAGGAAATTGCATCGCATTGTCTGAGTAGGTGTCATTCTATTCTGGGGGGTGG
GGTGGGGCAGGACAGCAAGGGGGAGGATTGGGAAAACAATAGCAGGCATGCTGGGGATGCGGTGGGCTCT
ATGGGTCGACGGCGCGCCCTAGACGAAGCAGCTCCAGCCTACACAATCGCTCAAGACGTGTAATGCTTTT
ATTATATATTAGTCACGATATCTATAACAAGAAAATATATATATAATAAGTTATCACGTAAGTAGAACAT
GAAATAACAATATAATTATCGTATGAGTTAAATCTTAAAAGTCACGTAAAAGATAATCATGCGTCATTTT
GACTCACGCGGTCGTTATAGTTCAAAATCAGTGACACTTACCGCATTGACAAGCACGCCTCACGGGAGCT
CCAAGCGGCGACTGAGATGTCCTAAATGCACAGCGACGGATTCGCGCTATTTAGAAAGAGAGAGCAATAT
TTCAAGAATGCATGCGTCAATTTTACGCAGACTATCTTTCTAGGGTTAAGGATCCGCACTTTTCGGGGAA
ATGTGCGCGGAACCCCTATTTGTTTATTTTTCTAAATACATTCAAATATGTATCCGCTCATGAGACAATA
ACCCTGATAAATGCTTCAATAATATTGAAAAAGGAAGAGTATGAGTATTCAACATTTCCGTGTCGCCCTT
ATTCCCTTTTTTGCGGCATTTTGCCTTCCTGTTTTTGCTCACCCAGAAACGCTGGTGAAAGTAAAAGATG
CTGAAGATCAGTTGGGTGCACGAGTGGGTTACATCGAACTGGATCTCAACAGCGGTAAGATCCTTGAGAG
TTTTCGCCCCGAAGAACGTTTTCCAATGATGAGCACTTTTAAAGTTCTGCTATGTGGCGCGGTATTATCC
CGTATTGACGCCGGGCAAGAGCAACTCGGTCGCCGCATACACTATTCTCAGAATGACTTGGTTGAGTACT
CACCAGTCACAGAAAAGCATCTTACGGATGGCATGACAGTAAGAGAATTATGCAGTGCTGCCATAACCAT
GAGTGATAACACTGCGGCCAACTTACTTCTGACAACGATCGGAGGACCGAAGGAGCTAACCGCTTTTTTG
CACAACATGGGGGATCATGTAACTCGCCTTGATCGTTGGGAACCGGAGCTGAATGAAGCCATACCAAACG
ACGAGCGTGACACCACGATGCCTGTAGCAATGGCAACAACGTTGCGCAAACTATTAACTGGCGAACTACT
TACTCTAGCTTCCCGGCAACAATTAATAGACTGGATGGAGGCGGATAAAGTTGCAGGACCACTTCTGCGC
TCGGCCCTTCCGGCTGGCTGGTTTATTGCTGATAAATCTGGAGCCGGTGAGCGTGGGTCTCGCGGTATCA
TTGCAGCACTGGGGCCAGATGGTAAGCCCTCCCGTATCGTAGTTATCTACACGACGGGGAGTCAGGCAAC
TATGGATGAACGAAATAGACAGATCGCTGAGATAGGTGCCTCACTGATTAAGCATTGGTAACTGTCAGAC
CAAGTTTACTCATATATACTTTAGATTGATTTAAAACTTCATTTTTAATTTAAAAGGATCTAGGTGAAGA
TCCTTTTTGATAATCTCATGACCAAAATCCCTTAACGTGAGTTTTCGTTCCACTGAGCGTCAGACCCCGT
AGAAAAGATCAAAGGATCTTCTTGAGATCCTTTTTTTCTGCGCGTAATCTGCTGCTTGCAAACAAAAAAA
CCACCGCTACCAGCGGTGGTTTGTTTGCCGGATCAAGAGCTACCAACTCTTTTTCCGAAGGTAACTGGCT
TCAGCAGAGCGCAGATACCAAATACTGTTCTTCTAGTGTAGCCGTAGTTAGGCCACCACTTCAAGAACTC
TGTAGCACCGCCTACATACCTCGCTCTGCTAATCCTGTTACCAGTGGCTGCTGCCAGTGGCGATAAGTCG
TGTCTTACCGGGTTGGACTCAAGACGATAGTTACCGGATAAGGCGCAGCGGTCGGGCTGAACGGGGGGTT
CGTGCACACAGCCCAGCTTGGAGCGAACGACCTACACCGAACTGAGATACCTACAGCGTGAGCTATGAGA
AAGCGCCACGCTTCCCGAAGGGAGAAAGGCGGACAGGTATCCGGTAAGCGGCAGGGTCGGAACAGGAGAG
CGCACGAGGGAGCTTCCAGGGGGAAACGCCTGGTATCTTTATAGTCCTGTCGGGTTTCGCCACCTCTGAC
TTGAGCGTCGATTTTTGTGATGCTCGTCAGGGGGGCGGAGCCTATGGAAAAACGCCAGCAACGCGGCCTT
TTTACGGTTCCTGGCCTTTTGCTGGCCTTTTGCTCACATGTTCTTTCCTGCGTTATCCCCTGATTCTCTC
GAGTTA
Features (pLannotate 1.2.2; 11 found; start..end, strand, type, name):
    367..1545    +  promoter       EF-1α promoter: strong constitutive promoter for human elongation factor EF-1α
   1570..1645    +  misc_RNA       gRNA scaffold: guide RNA scaffold for the Streptococcus pyogenes CRISPR/Cas9 system
   1867..1978    +  polyA_signal   bGH poly(A) signal: bovine growth hormone polyadenylation signal
   2141..2444    +  enhancer       CMV enhancer: human cytomegalovirus immediate early enhancer
   2445..2648    +  promoter       CMV promoter: human cytomegalovirus (CMV) immediate early promoter
   2677..3393    +  CDS            EGFP: EGFP is a basic (constitutively fluorescent) green fluorescent protein published in 1996, derived from Aequorea victoria. It is reported to be a rapidly-maturing weak dimer with moderate acid sensitivity.
   3463..4172    +  CDS            mCherry (fragment): monomeric derivative of DsRed fluorescent protein (Shaner et al., 2004) mammalian codon-optimized
   4190..4301    +  polyA_signal   bGH poly(A) signal: bovine growth hormone polyadenylation signal
   4836..4940    +  promoter       AmpR promoter: bla
   4941..5801    +  CDS            AmpR: β-lactamase; bla; confers resistance to ampicillin, carbenicillin, and related antibiotics
   5972..6560    +  rep_origin     ori: high-copy-number ColE1/pMB1/pBR322/pUC origin of replication
