[The description below was written by a language model from this plasmid's Addgene catalogue record and pLannotate feature annotations shown in this document.]
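Description:
pEF1a_BbsI-gRNA scaffold-EC73-5'-EcoRI-EC73-3'-HDV_pA_pCMV_EGFP-L202S-P2A-mCherry_pA is a 6.7 kb mammalian expression and CRISPR cloning vector built on a backbone recorded as piggyBac-EF1alpha. It is maintained in E. coli as a high-copy plasmid through a ColE1/pUC-type origin and selected with ampicillin via the β-lactamase gene. The automated feature table does not annotate any piggyBac transposon terminal repeats, so whether the cassettes remain transposable cannot be confirmed from the record, and no mammalian drug-selection marker is listed.

The plasmid carries two independent transcription units. In the first, the Pol II EF-1α promoter drives a roughly 300 bp synthetic scaffold for a chimeric retron–guide RNA (Ec73 rgRNA). It consists of a BbsI site for inserting the spacer, the S. pyogenes Cas9 gRNA scaffold, and the 5' and 3' halves of the retron Ec73 non-coding RNA separated by an EcoRI site for inserting a donor template. An HDV ribozyme and a bGH polyadenylation signal follow. The ribozyme is a self-cleaving element that would be expected to trim the 3' end of the Pol II transcript. The Ec73 and HDV segments are known from the plasmid name and insert field; the feature table annotates only the gRNA scaffold in this region. In the second unit, the CMV enhancer/promoter expresses EGFP carrying an L202S substitution, linked through a P2A peptide to mCherry and terminated by a second bGH poly(A).

The stated use is building rgRNAs for retron-based genome editing in human cells. In that approach, a retron reverse transcriptase copies the embedded template into DNA, so no exogenous donor is needed. Neither Cas9 nor a reverse transcriptase is encoded here, so both must be supplied separately. The record does not explain the role of the EGFP(L202S)-P2A-mCherry cassette. Plausibly, mCherry marks transfected cells and the mutant EGFP serves as an editing target.
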