Addgene plasmid #176461: pEF1a_BbsI-gRNA scaffold-EC73-5'-EcoRI-EC73-3'-HDV_pA_pCMV_EGFP-L202S-P2A-mCherry_pA
Purpose: Vector for constructing retron Ec73ncRNA-gRNA chimeric RNA (Ec73 rgRNA), inserting spacer sequence by BbsI digestion and inserting donor sequence by EcoRI digestion. EGFP(L202S)-P2A-mCherry driven by CMV
Depositing lab: Hui Yang. Depositing organization: Center for Excellence in Brain Science and Intelligence Technology, Chinese Academy of Sciences. Publication: Precise genome editing without exogenous donor DNA via retron editing system in human cells. Kong X, Wang Z, Zhang R, Wang X, Zhou Y, Shi L, Yang H. Protein Cell. 2021 Aug 17. pii: 10.1007/s13238-021-00862-7. doi: 10.1007/s13238-021-00862-7. PubMed 34403072.
Backbone
  Vector backbone: piggyBac-EF1alpha
  Vector type: Mammalian Expression, CRISPR
Growth in bacteria
  Bacterial resistance: Ampicillin, 100 μg/mL
  Growth temperature: 37°C
  Growth strain: DH5alpha
  Copy number: High Copy
Gene/Insert
  Gene/Insert name: BbsI-gRNA scaffold-Ec73ncRNA-EcoRI-HDV
  Species: Synthetic
  Insert size (bp): 300
  Promoter: EF1alpha
  Cloning method: Gibson Cloning
Terms and licenses: Academic/Nonprofit Terms; Industry Terms: Not Available to Industry
Depositor comments: Plasmid name in Yang lab: HGpl268
How to cite: pEF1a_BbsI-gRNA scaffold-EC73-5'-EcoRI-EC73-3'-HDV_pA_pCMV_EGFP-L202S-P2A-mCherry_pA was a gift from Hui Yang (Addgene plasmid # 176461 ; http://n2t.net/addgene:176461 ; RRID:Addgene_176461)
